>Addgene plasmid #244789 | CL20_mEGFP_Vidr_022 | addgene full sequence | sequence record 488251 | Addgene NGS Result
TTGAGATCCTTTTTTTCTGCGCGTAATCTGCTGCTTGCAAACAAAAAAACCACCGCTACCAGCGGTGGTT
TGTTTGCCGGATCAAGAGCTACCAACTCTTTTTCCGAAGGTAACTGGCTTCAGCAGAGCGCAGATACCAA
ATACTGTTCTTCTAGTGTAGCCGTAGTTAGGCCACCACTTCAAGAACTCTGTAGCACCGCCTACATACCT
CGCTCTGCTAATCCTGTTACCAGTGGCTGCTGCCAGTGGCGATAAGTCGTGTCTTACCGGGTTGGACTCA
AGACGATAGTTACCGGATAAGGCGCAGCGGTCGGGCTGAACGGGGGGTTCGTGCACACAGCCCAGCTTGG
AGCGAACGACCTACACCGAACTGAGATACCTACAGCGTGAGCTATGAGAAAGCGCCACGCTTCCCGAAGG
GAGAAAGGCGGACAGGTATCCGGTAAGCGGCAGGGTCGGAACAGGAGAGCGCACGAGGGAGCTTCCAGGG
GGAAACGCCTGGTATCTTTATAGTCCTGTCGGGTTTCGCCACCTCTGACTTGAGCGTCGATTTTTGTGAT
GCTCGTCAGGGGGGCGGAGCCTATGGAAAAACGCCAGCAACGCGGCCTTTTTACGGTTCCTGGCCTTTTG
CTGGCCTTTTGCTCACATGTTCTTTCCTGCGTTATCCCCTGATTCTGTGGATAACCGTATTACCGCCTTT
GAGTGAGCTGATACCGCTCGCCGCAGCCGAACGACCGAGCGCAGCGAGTCAGTGAGCGAGGAAGCGGAAG
AGCGCCCAATACGCAAACCGCCTCTCCCCGCGCGTTGGCCGATTCATTAATGCAGCGGATCCAGACATGA
TAAGATACATTGATGAGTTTGGACAAACCACAACTAGAATGCAGTGAAAAAAATGCTTTATTTGTGAAAT
TTGTGATGCTATTGCTTTATTTGTAACCATTATAAGCTGCAATAAACAAGTTAGCTTTTTGCAAAAGCCT
AGGCCTCCAAAAAAGCCTCCTCACTACTTCTGGAATAGCTCAGAGGCCGAGGCGGCCTCGGCCTCTGCAT
AAATAAAAAAAATTAGTCAGCCATGGGGCGGAGAATGGGCGGAACTGGGCGGAGTTAGGGGCGGGATGGG
CGGAGTTAGGGGCGGGACTATGGTTGCTGACTAATTGAGATGCGGATCCGCTGGCACGACAGGTTTCCCG
ACTGGAAAGCGGGCAGTGAGCGCAACGCAATTAATGTGAGTTAGCTCACTCATTAGGCACCCCAGGCTTT
ACACTTTATGCTTCCGGCTCGTATGTTGTGTGGAATTGTGAGCGGATAACAATTTCACACAGGAAACAGC
TATGACCATGATTACGCCAAGCTTGGGCTGCAGGTCGAGGGATCTCCATAAGAGAAGAGGGACAGCTATG
ACTGGGAGTAGTCAGGAGAGGAGGAAAAATCTGGCTAGTAAAACATGTAAGGAAAATTTTAGGGATGTTA
AAGAAAAAAATAACACAAAACAAAATATAAAAAAAATCTAACCTCAAGTCAAGGCTTTTCTATGGAATAA
GGAATGGACAGCAGGGGGCTGTTTCATATACTGATGACCTCTTTATAGCCAACCTTTGTTCATGGCAGCC
AGCATATGGGCATATGTTGCCAAACTCTAAACCAAATACTCATTCTGATGTTTTAAATGATTTGCCCTCC
CATATGTCCTTCCGAGTGAGAGACACAAAAAATTCCAACACACTATTGCAATGAAAATAAATTTCCTTTA
TTAGCCAGAAGTCAGATGCTCAAGGGGCTTCATGATGTCCCCATAATTTTTGGCAGAGGGAAAAAGATCT
GCTAGCTCGAGCAGCTGAAGCTTTATTGAGGCTTAAGCAGTGGGTTCCCTAGTTAGCCAGAGAGCTCCCA
GGCTCAGATCTGGTCTAACCAGAGAGACCCAGTACAGGCAAAAAGCAGATCTTGTCTTCTTTGGGAGTGA
ATTAGCCCTTCCAGTCCCCCCTTTTCTTTTAAAAAGTGGCTAAGATCTACAGCTGCCTTGTAAGTCATTG
GTCTTAAAGGTACCGTAATCTTATCTAGAACCGGTTCACGTTTTACGAGAGGACCATGTGTGTTCAGGCG
TACTTTTGTGCTCAACAGAGTGTTCGAAAGGCGAGCGTGAGCCGTAGGGGGAACGCTGATCCAGCGGACT
ACGAGGCCCTGAACTAGACGCGCGGTGATCCATTTGCCAGTCACTGTGGTAACGATAGTCGCGTGAGGAC
TTATGGTGCGTGTATTCGGAACTAGAACGGTGATCCGAATGCAAACGGTGATCGGAGTGCGAGCGATGAT
CCGAGTGGCTGCGGTCCTTCAACGAACCCTCCAGGTTCGAGCGATGATCGCGTGAGCGATGGTCGTCCAA
CTTACGGTGTTTCTCACGGTCACTGTAATAACGAGAATCCTGCTTATAATGGTCCCAATCACGATGGTCT
TTCCCATTAGAAAAAGAAGAGTACGGGCGTTTGCGGCTGTCAGACTTCTTGTAACTATCTCCCTGATGGC
GATCTTTATGATGGTCGTGGTATTGCGTAAGATGACGATCTGACGAATAGCTGTCGCGGGAAGAGTCATC
ATGGTTAGTGTTTTCCTTCAAACGCTCTACATCCGGATTACGGATGACATGCGGATTCAGGTTGGAATTC
TGGTCGGAGTTTTGCTGGCTTTCCTGGCGCTTTTTGATGGCATGCTTGTATAACCGGGAAGCGGCCGCAC
TTCCCCCGGAGCCTCCGCTTCCGCCCTTGTACAGCTCGTCCATGCCGAGAGTGATCCCGGCGGCGGTCAC
GAACTCCAGCAGGACCATGTGATCGCGCTTCTCGTTGGGGTCTTTGCTCAGCTTGGACTGGGTGCTCAGG
TAGTGGTTGTCGGGCAGCAGCACGGGGCCGTCGCCGATGGGGGTGTTCTGCTGGTAGTGGTCGGCGAGCT
GCACGCTGCCGTCCTCGATGTTGTGGCGGATCTTGAAGTTCACCTTGATGCCGTTCTTCTGCTTGTCGGC
CATGATATAGACGTTGTGGCTGTTGTAGTTGTACTCCAGCTTGTGCCCCAGGATGTTGCCGTCCTCCTTG
AAGTCGATGCCCTTCAGCTCGATGCGGTTCACCAGGGTGTCGCCCTCGAACTTCACCTCGGCGCGGGTCT
TGTAGTTGCCGTCGTCCTTGAAGAAGATGGTGCGCTCCTGGACGTAGCCTTCGGGCATGGCGGACTTGAA
GAAGTCGTGCTGCTTCATGTGGTCGGGGTAGCGGCTGAAGCACTGCACGCCGTAGGTCAGGGTGGTCACG
AGGGTGGGCCAGGGCACGGGCAGCTTGCCGGTGGTGCAGATGAACTTCAGGGTCAGCTTGCCGTAGGTGG
CATCGCCCTCGCCCTCGCCGGACACGCTGAACTTGTGGCCGTTTACGTCGCCGTCCAGCTCGACCAGGAT
GGGCACCACCCCGGTGAACAGCTCCTCGCCCTTGCTCACCATGGTGGCGACCGGTGGATCCCGGGCCCGC
GGTACCGTCGACTGCAGAATTCGGTTCACTAAACGAGCCCGGTTCACTAAACGAGCTCTGCTTATATAGA
CCTCCCACCGTACACGCCTACCGCCCATTTGCGTCAATGGGGCGGAGTTGTTACGACATTTTGGAAAGTC
CCGTTGATTTTGGTGCCAAAACAAACTCCCATTGACGTCAATGGGGTGGAGACTTGGAAATCCCCGTGAG
TCAAACCGCTATCCACGCCCATTGATGTACTGCCAAAACCGCATCACCATGGTAATAGCGATGACTAATA
CGTAGATGTACTGCCAAGTAGGAAAGTCCCATAAGGTCATGTACTGGGCATAATGCCAGGCGGGCCATTT
ACCGTCATTGACGTCAATAGGGGGCGTACTTGGCATATGATACACTTGATGTACTGCCAAGTGGGCAGTT
TACCGTAAATACTCCACCCATTGACGTCAATGGAAAGTCCCTATTGGCGTTACTATGGGAACATACGTCA
TTATTGACGTCAATGGGCGGGGGTCGTTGGGCGGTCAGCCAGGCGGGCCATTTACCGTAAGTTATGTAAC
GCGGAACTCCATATATGGGCTATGAACTAATGACCCCGTAATTGATTACTATTAATAACTAGCACGCGTT
CGAAGCTTGAGCTCGGTCCCCTCGGGGTTGGGAGGTGGGTCTGAAACGATAATGGTGAATATCCCTGCCT
AACTCTATTCACTATAGAAAGTACAGCAAAAACTATTCTTAAACCTACCAAGCCTCCTACTATCATTATG
AATAATTTTATATACCACAGCCAATTTGTTATGTTAAACCAATTCCACAAACTTGCCCATTTATCTAATT
CCAATAATTCTTGTTCATTCTTTTCTTGCTGGTTTTGCGATTCTTCAATTAAGGAGTGTATTAAGCTTGT
GTAATTGTTAATTTCTCTGTCCCACTCCATCCAGGTCGTGTGATTCCAAATCTGTTCCAGAGATTTATTA
CTCCAACTAGCATTCCAAGGCACAGCAGTGGTGCAAATGAGTTTTCCAGAGCAACCCCAAATCCCCAGGA
GCTGTTGATCCTTTAGGTATCTTTCCACAGCCAGGATTCTTGCCTGGAGCTGCTTGATGCCCCAGACTGT
GAGTTGCAACAGATGCTGTTGCGCCTCAATAGCCCTCAGCAAATTGTTCTGCTGCTGCACTATACCAGAC
AATAATTGTCTGGCCTGTACCGTCAGCGTCATTGACGCTGCGCCCATAGTGCTTCCTGCTGCTCCCAAGA
ACCCAAGGAACAAAGCTCCTATTCCCACTGCTCTTTTTTCTCTCTGCACCACTCTTCTCTTTGCCTTGGT
GGGTGCTACTCCTAATGGTTCAATTTTTACTACTTTATATTTATATAATTCACTTCTCCAATTGTCCCTC
ATATCTCCTCCTTATGGTGTTTTACTAAACTTTTCCATGTTCTAATCCTCATCCTGTCTACTTGCCACAC
AATCATCACCTGCCATCTGTTTTCCATAATCCCTAATGATCTTTGCTTTTCTTCTTGGCACTACTTTTAT
GTCACTATTATCTTGTATTACTACTGCCCCTTCACCTTTCCAGAGGAGCTTTGCTGGTCCTTTCCAAAGT
GGATTTCTGCTGTCCCTGTAATAAACCCGAAAATTTTGAATTTTTGTAATTTGTTTTTGTAATTCTTTAG
TTTGTATGTCTGTTGCTATTATGTCTACTATTCTTTCCCCTGCACTGTACCCCCCAATCCCCCCTTTTCT
TTTAAAATTGTGGATGAATACTGCCATTTGTACTGCTGTCTTAAGATGTTCAGCCTGATCTCTTACCTGT
CCTATAATTTTCTTTAATTCTTTATTCATAGATTCTACTACTCCTTGACTTTGGGGATTGTAGGGAATTT
CCAGGTCTGAAGATCCTGCTGCTTGCTGTGCTTTTTTCTTACTTTTGTTTTGCTCTTCCTCTATCTTGTC
TAAAGCTTCCTTGGTGTCTTTTATCTCTATCCTTTGATGCACACAATAGAGGGTTGCTACTGTATTATAT
AATGATCTAAGTTCTTCTGATCCTGTCTGAAGGGATGGTTGTAGCTGTCCCAGTATTTGTCTACAGCCTT
CTGATGTTTCTAACAGGCCAGTATTAACTGCGAATCGTTCTAGCTCCCTGCTTGCCCATACTATATGTTT
TAATTTATATTTTTTCTTTCCCCCTGGCCTTAACCGAATTTTTTCCCATCGCGATCTAATTCTCCCCCGC
TTAATACTGACGCTCTCGCACCCATCTCTCTCCTTCTAGCCTCCGCTAGTCAAAATTTTTGGCGTACTCA
CCAGTCGCCGCCCCTCGCCTCTTGCCGTGCGCGCTTCAGCAAGCCGAGTCCTGCGTCGAGAGAGCTCCTC
TGGTTTCCCTTTCGCTTTCAAGTCCCTGTTCGGGCGCCACTGCTAGAGATTTTCCACACTGACTAAAAGG
GTCTGAGGGATCTCTAGTTACCAGAGTCACACAACAGACGGGCACACACTACTTGAAGCACTCAAGGCAA
GCTTTATTGAGGCTTAAGCAGTGGGTTCCCTAGTTAGCCAGAGAGCTCCCAGGCTCAGATCTGGTCTAAC
CAGAGAGACCCAGTACAGGCAAAAAGCAGCTGCTTATATGCAGGATCTGAGGGCTCGCCACTCCCCAGTC
CCGCCCAGGCCACGCCTCCCATGGTAATAGCGATGACTAATACGTAGATGTACTGCCAAGTAGGAAAGTC
CCATAAGGTCATGTACTGGGCATAATGCCAGGCGGGCCATTTACCGTCATTGACGTCAATAGGGGGCGTA
CTTGGCATATGATACACTTGATGTACTGCCAAGTGGGCAGTTTACCGTAAATACTCCACCCATTGACGTC
AATGGAAAGTCCCTATTGGCGTTACTATGGGAACATACGTCATTATTGACGTCAATGGGCGGGGGTCGTT
GGGCGGTCAGCCAGGCGGGCCATTTACCGTAAGTTATGTAACGCGGAACTCCATATATGGGCTATGAACT
AATGACCCCGTAATTGATTACTATTAATAACTAGTCAATAATCAATGTCGACCCAGGTGGCACTTTTCGG
GGAAATGTGCGCGGAACCCCTATTTGTTTATTTTTCTAAATACATTCAAATATGTATCCGCTCATGAGAC
AATAACCCTGATAAATGCTTCAATAATATTGAAAAAGGAAGAGTATGAGTATTCAACATTTCCGTGTCGC
CCTTATTCCCTTTTTTGCGGCATTTTGCCTTCCTGTTTTTGCTCACCCAGAAACGCTGGTGAAAGTAAAA
GATGCTGAAGATCAGTTGGGTGCACGAGTGGGTTACATCGAACTGGATCTCAACAGCGGTAAGATCCTTG
AGAGTTTTCGCCCCGAAGAACGTTTTCCAATGATGAGCACTTTTAAAGTTCTGCTATGTGGCGCGGTATT
ATCCCGTATTGACGCCGGGCAAGAGCAACTCGGTCGCCGCATACACTATTCTCAGAATGACTTGGTTGAG
TACTCACCAGTCACAGAAAAGCATCTTACGGATGGCATGACAGTAAGAGAATTATGCAGTGCTGCCATAA
CCATGAGTGATAACACTGCGGCCAACTTACTTCTGACAACGATCGGAGGACCGAAGGAGCTAACCGCTTT
TTTGCACAACATGGGGGATCATGTAACTCGCCTTGATCGTTGGGAACCGGAGCTGAATGAAGCCATACCA
AACGACGAGCGTGACACCACGATGCCTGTAGCAATGGCAACAACGTTGCGCAAACTATTAACTGGCGAAC
TACTTACTCTAGCTTCCCGGCAACAATTAATAGACTGGATGGAGGCGGATAAAGTTGCAGGACCACTTCT
GCGCTCGGCCCTTCCGGCTGGCTGGTTTATTGCTGATAAATCTGGAGCCGGTGAGCGTGGGTCTCGCGGT
ATCATTGCAGCACTGGGGCCAGATGGTAAGCCCTCCCGTATCGTAGTTATCTACACGACGGGGAGTCAGG
CAACTATGGATGAACGAAATAGACAGATCGCTGAGATAGGTGCCTCACTGATTAAGCATTGGTAACTGTC
AGACCAAGTTTACTCATATATACTTTAGATTGATTTAAAACTTCATTTTTAATTTAAAAGGATCTAGGTG
AAGATCCTTTTTGATAATCTCATGACCAAAATCCCTTAACGTGAGTTTTCGTTCCACTGAGCGTCAGACC
CCGTAGAAAAGATCAAAGGATCTTC
Features (pLannotate 1.2.2; 29 found; start..end, strand, type, name):
      1..589     +  rep_origin     ori: high-copy-number ColE1/pMB1/pBR322/pUC origin of replication
    772..826     +  CDS            lacI (fragment): lac repressor; lacI; The lac repressor binds to the lac operator to inhibit transcription in E. coli. This inhibition can be relieved by adding lactose or isopropyl-β-D-thiogalactopyranoside (IPTG).
    828..962     -  polyA_signal   SV40 poly(A) signal: SV40 polyadenylation signal
    982..1117    -  rep_origin     SV40 ori: SV40 origin of replication
   1141..1163    -  promoter       SV40 promoter (fragment): SV40 enhancer and early promoter
   1170..1209    +  CDS            lacI (fragment): lac repressor; lacI; The lac repressor binds to the lac operator to inhibit transcription in E. coli. This inhibition can be relieved by adding lactose or isopropyl-β-D-thiogalactopyranoside (IPTG).
   1222..1243    +  protein_bind   CAP binding site: CAP binding activates transcription in the presence of cAMP. E. coli catabolite activator protein
   1258..1288    +  promoter       lac promoter: promoter for the E. coli lac operon
   1296..1312    +  protein_bind   lac operator: The lac repressor binds to the lac operator to inhibit transcription in E. coli. This inhibition can be relieved by adding lactose or isopropyl-β-D-thiogalactopyranoside (IPTG). lac repressor encoded by lacI
   1697..1752    -  polyA_signal   β-globin poly(A) signal: rabbit β-globin polyadenylation signal (Gil and Proudfoot, 1987)
   1838..1973    -  LTR            3' LTR (ΔU3) (fragment): self-inactivating 3' long terminal repeat (LTR) from HIV-1
   1975..2043    -  CDS            nef (fragment): NEF_HV1Z2 - Experimental evidence at protein level: Swiss-Prot protein existence level 1. Extracellular Nef protein targets CD4(+) T-lymphocytes for apoptosis by interacting with CXCR4 surface receptors. From Human immunodeficiency virus type 1 group M subtype D (isolate Z2/CDC-Z34) (HIV-1).
   2069..2716    -  CDS            CHD1 (fragment): CHD1_HUMAN - Experimental evidence at protein level: Swiss-Prot protein existence level 1. ATP-dependent chromatin-remodeling factor which functions as substrate recognition component of the transcription regulatory histone acetylation (HAT) complex SAGA. Regulates polymerase II transcription. Also required for efficient transcription by RNA polymerase I, and more specifically the polymerase I transcription termination step. Regulates negatively DNA replication. Not only involved in transcription-related chromatin-remodeling, but also required to maintain a specific chromatin configuration acr
   2756..3472    -  CDS            mEGFP: mEGFP is a basic (constitutively fluorescent) green fluorescent protein published in 2002, derived from Aequorea victoria. It has moderate acid sensitivity.
   3486..3523    -  misc_feature   MCS (fragment): multiple cloning site
   3522..3538    -  promoter       tight TRE promoter (fragment): Tet-responsive promoter PTight, consisting of seven tet operator sequences followed by the minimal CMV promoter
   3554..3757    -  promoter       CMV promoter: human cytomegalovirus (CMV) immediate early promoter
   3758..4061    -  enhancer       CMV enhancer: human cytomegalovirus immediate early enhancer
   4129..4145    -  misc_feature   MCS (fragment): multiple cloning site
   4145..4170    -  CDS            Rev (fragment): human immunodeficiency virus 1 (HIV-1) Rev protein; rev; enhances nuclear export of unspliced and incompletely spliced viral mRNAs
   4547..4780    -  misc_feature   RRE: The Rev response element (RRE) of HIV-1 allows for Rev-dependent mRNA export from the nucleus to the cytoplasm.
   4914..4997    -  CDS            vif (fragment): VIF_HV1BR - Experimental evidence at protein level: Swiss-Prot protein existence level 1. Counteracts the innate antiviral activity of host APOBEC3F and APOBEC3G. Forms a complex with host APOBEC3F and APOBEC3G thus preventing the entry of these lethally hypermutating enzymes into progeny virions. Recruits an active E3 ubiquitin ligase complex composed of elongin BC, CUL5, and RBX2 to induce polyubiquitination of APOBEC3G and APOBEC3F. In turn, they are directed to the 26S proteasome for degradation. Vif interaction with APOBEC3G also blocks its cytidine deaminase activity in a proteasome-inde
   5140..5257    -  misc_feature   cPPT/CTS: central polypurine tract and central termination sequence of HIV-1
   5406..5765    -  CDS            HIV-1 gag (fragment): gag protein from human immunodeficiency virus 1; gag
   5749..5874    -  misc_feature   HIV-1 Ψ: packaging signal of human immunodeficiency virus type 1
   5921..6178    -  LTR            5' LTR (truncated): truncated 5' long terminal repeat (LTR) from HIV-1
   6180..6559    -  enhancer       CMV enhancer: human cytomegalovirus immediate early enhancer
   6590..6694    +  promoter       AmpR promoter: bla
   6695..7555    +  CDS            AmpR: β-lactamase; bla; confers resistance to ampicillin, carbenicillin, and related antibiotics
