[The description below was written by a language model from this plasmid's Addgene catalogue record and pLannotate feature annotations shown in this document.]
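Description:
CL20_mEGFP_Vidr_022 is a mammalian expression plasmid built on the CL20 backbone. The catalogue lists it only as a mammalian expression vector, but the feature table shows the layout of an HIV-1-derived, self-inactivating lentiviral transfer vector. It is about 7.7 kb and is maintained in E. coli through a high-copy ColE1/pUC-type origin with ampicillin selection (AmpR, β-lactamase). The recorded growth strain is a recombination-reduced one, which suits a plasmid carrying repeated LTR sequences. The viral portion begins with a CMV enhancer fused to a truncated 5' LTR, an arrangement that typically drives Tat-independent transcription of the vector genome in packaging cells. This is followed by the Ψ packaging signal with a partial gag sequence, the cPPT/CTS, the Rev response element for Rev-dependent nuclear export, and a U3-deleted 3' LTR. A rabbit β-globin polyadenylation signal lies downstream. An SV40 origin and poly(A) signal and remnants of lac regulatory sequence also sit in the backbone. No mammalian selection marker is annotated.

The payload is an internal CMV enhancer/promoter driving monomeric EGFP fused to the N-terminus of Vidr_022. Vidr_022 is an unmutated intrinsically disordered region of the human chromatin remodeller CHD1, and the depositor notes it as residues 1496–1710. The annotated CHD1 fragment of roughly 650 bp is consistent with that span. The monomeric form of EGFP reduces tag-driven self-association, which matters when the localisation or assembly of a fused protein is being scored. The stated purpose is expression of this fluorescently tagged IDR in cells, and the associated study concerns proteome-wide analysis of protein condensate formation and its links to RNA biology. The record does not state whether the construct was delivered by transfection or by lentiviral transduction.
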