Addgene plasmid #244789: CL20_mEGFP_Vidr_022
Purpose: Express mEGFP-tagged intrinsically disordered protein (IDR), Vidr_022, derived from human protein CHD1
Depositing lab: Richard Kriwacki. Depositing organization: St. Jude Children's Research Hospital. Publication: Proteome-wide computational analyses reveal links between protein condensate formation and RNA biology. Maiti S, Tripathi S, Baggett DW, Phillips AH, Park CG, Wang J, Wahiduzzaman, Freyaldenhoven WT, Kinger S, Pioso BJ, Bollinger JC, Somjee R, Lang B, Babu MM, Kriwacki RW. Sci Adv. 2025 Dec 5;11(49):eady1420. doi: 10.1126/sciadv.ady1420. Epub 2025 Dec 3. PubMed 41337585.
Backbone
  Vector backbone: CL20
  Vector type: Mammalian Expression
Growth in bacteria
  Bacterial resistance: Ampicillin, 100 μg/mL
  Growth temperature: 37°C
  Growth strain: NEB Stable
  Copy number: High Copy
Gene/Insert
  Gene/Insert name: Vidr_022
  Species: H. sapiens (human)
  Mutation: Unmutated
  Tag / fusion protein: monomeric EGFP (N terminal on insert)
  Cloning method: Restriction Enzyme; 5′ cloning site Unknown (unknown if destroyed)
Terms and licenses: Academic/Nonprofit Terms; Industry Terms: Not Available to Industry
Depositor comments: CHD1_1496_1710
How to cite: CL20_mEGFP_Vidr_022 was a gift from Richard Kriwacki (Addgene plasmid # 244789 ; http://n2t.net/addgene:244789 ; RRID:Addgene_244789)
